Addgene plasmid #168304: HyPer7.2DAAO-mito
Purpose: Chemogenetic fluorescent H2O2 reporter targeted to the mitochondria
Depositing lab: Thomas Michel. Depositing organization: Brigham and Women's Hospital. Publication: Differential endothelial signaling responses elicited by chemogenetic H2O2 synthesis. Saeedi Saravi SS, Eroglu E, Waldeck-Weiermair M, Sorrentino A, Steinhorn B, Belousov V, Michel T. Redox Biol. 2020 Sep;36:101605. doi: 10.1016/j.redox.2020.101605. Epub 2020 Jun 16. PubMed 32590330.
Backbone
  Vector backbone: pCS2+
  Backbone size w/o insert (bp): 4095
  Total vector size (bp): 6868
  Vector type: Mammalian Expression
Growth in bacteria
  Bacterial resistance: Ampicillin, 100 μg/mL
  Growth temperature: 37°C
  Growth strain: DH5alpha
  Copy number: High Copy
Gene/Insert
  Gene/Insert name: HyPer7.2DAAO-mito
  Species: Synthetic
  Insert size (bp): 2784
  Promoter: CMV
  Cloning method: Restriction Enzyme; 5′ cloning site EcoRI (not destroyed); 3′ cloning site XbaI (not destroyed)
  Sequencing primers: 5′ CGCGATGGCTGCCAAGTACA; 3′ TGACCATGATTACGCCAAGC
Resource information
  A portion of this plasmid was derived from a plasmid made by: Partial sequence (HyPer7.2) was a gift from Vsevolod Belousov Lab.
Terms and licenses: Academic/Nonprofit Terms; Industry Terms: Not Available to Industry
How to cite: HyPer7.2DAAO-mito was a gift from Thomas Michel (Addgene plasmid # 168304 ; http://n2t.net/addgene:168304 ; RRID:Addgene_168304)
