[The description below was written by a language model from this plasmid's Addgene catalogue record and pLannotate feature annotations shown in this document.]
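Description:
HyPer7.2DAAO-mito is a mammalian expression plasmid built on the pCS2+ backbone. It encodes a synthetic fusion protein that both generates and reports hydrogen peroxide inside mitochondria. It is propagated in E. coli as a high-copy plasmid through a ColE1/pUC-type origin and selected with ampicillin via the AmpR (β-lactamase) cassette. An f1 origin and remnants of the lac/lacZα region are also carried over from the backbone. The catalogue gives a total size of about 6.9 kb, consistent with the sequenced record.

The roughly 2.8 kb insert was cloned between EcoRI and XbaI sites, both retained. It is driven by the CMV promoter, annotated as the simian cytomegalovirus IE94 enhancer/promoter typical of pCS2+, and is terminated by the SV40 polyadenylation signal. Reading from the promoter, the open reading frame begins with two tandem copies of the human COX8 mitochondrial presequence, one annotated as a fragment, which direct import into the mitochondria. Next comes a region annotated as a GFP-derived sequence, which corresponds to the fluorescent core of the HyPer7.2 H2O2 biosensor. The flanking unannotated stretches presumably hold the sensor's peroxide-sensing domain, though the feature table does not label them. The C-terminal portion is D-amino acid oxidase (DAO1) from Rhodosporidium toruloides, an enzyme that produces H2O2 when supplied with D-amino acid substrates. SP6, T7 and T3 phage promoters flank the cassette; the SP6 promoter lies upstream in the sense orientation and could support in vitro transcription.

The construct is intended for chemogenetic studies in which H2O2 production is triggered on demand in mitochondria and monitored there by the fused fluorescent reporter. The associated work applied this approach to endothelial redox signaling.
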