Features (pLannotate 1.2.2; 18 found; start..end, strand, type, name):
    371..463     +  CDS            lacI (fragment): lac repressor; lacI; The lac repressor binds to the lac operator to inhibit transcription in E. coli. This inhibition can be relieved by adding lactose or isopropyl-β-D-thiogalactopyranoside (IPTG).
    476..497     +  protein_bind   CAP binding site: CAP binding activates transcription in the presence of cAMP. E. coli catabolite activator protein
    512..542     +  promoter       lac promoter: promoter for the E. coli lac operon
    550..566     +  protein_bind   lac operator: The lac repressor binds to the lac operator to inhibit transcription in E. coli. This inhibition can be relieved by adding lactose or isopropyl-β-D-thiogalactopyranoside (IPTG). lac repressor encoded by lacI
    611..629     +  promoter       T3 promoter: promoter for bacteriophage T3 RNA polymerase
    742..876     +  polyA_signal   SV40 poly(A) signal: SV40 polyadenylation signal
    881..898     +  promoter       T7 promoter (fragment): promoter for bacteriophage T7 RNA polymerase
    952..2046    -  CDS            DAO1: OXDA_RHOTO - Experimental evidence at protein level: Swiss-Prot protein existence level 1. This enzyme can effectively convert cephalosporin C into 7- beta-(5-carboxy-5-oxopentanamido)-cephalosporinic acid. From Rhodosporidium toruloides (Yeast) (Rhodotorula gracilis).
   2365..3090    -  CDS            cEGFP: cEGFP is a basic (constitutively fluorescent) green fluorescent protein published in 2008, derived from Aequorea victoria.
   3517..3590    -  CDS            COX8 presequence (fragment): mitochondrial presequence of human cytochrome c oxidase subunit VIII (Rizutto et al., 1989)
   3610..3684    -  CDS            COX8 presequence: mitochondrial presequence of human cytochrome c oxidase subunit VIII (Rizutto et al., 1989)
   3737..3755    -  promoter       SP6 promoter: promoter for bacteriophage SP6 RNA polymerase
   3790..4767    -  promoter       CMV IE94 promoter: enhancer/promoter region of simian cytomegalovirus major immediate early transcription unit IE94
   4774..4840    +  CDS            lacZα (fragment): LacZα fragment of β-galactosidase; lacZ fragment
   4845..5273    +  rep_origin     f1 ori (sequence partly withheld): f1 bacteriophage origin of replication; arrow indicates direction of (+) strand synthesis
   5326..5430    +  promoter       AmpR promoter: bla
   5431..6291    +  CDS            AmpR: β-lactamase; bla; confers resistance to ampicillin, carbenicillin, and related antibiotics
   6462..188     +  rep_origin     ori (across the origin): high-copy-number ColE1/pMB1/pBR322/pUC origin of replication
>Addgene plasmid #168304 | HyPer7.2DAAO-mito | addgene full sequence | sequence record 330582 | Addgene NGS Result
GCGCCACGCTTCCCGAAGGGAGAAAGGCGGACAGGTATCCGGTAAGCGGCAGGGTCGGAACAGGAGAGCG
CACGAGGGAGCTTCCAGGGGGAAACGCCTGGTATCTTTATAGTCCTGTCGGGTTTCGCCACCTCTGACTT
GAGCGTCGATTTTTGTGATGCTCGTCAGGGGGGCGGAGCCTATGGAAAAACGCCAGCAACGCGGCCTTTT
TACGGTTCCTGGCCTTTTGCTGGCCTTTTGCTCACATGTTCTTTCCTGCGTTATCCCCTGATTCTGTGGA
TAACCGTATTACCGCCTTTGAGTGAGCTGATACCGCTCGCCGCAGCCGAACGACCGAGCGCAGCGAGTCA
GTGAGCGAGGAAGCGGAAGAGCGCCCAATACGCAAACCGCCTCTCCCCGCGCGTTGGCCGATTCATTAAT
GCAGCTGGCACGACAGGTTTCCCGACTGGAAAGCGGGCAGTGAGCGCAACGCAATTAATGTGAGTTAGCT
CACTCATTAGGCACCCCAGGCTTTACACTTTATGCTCCCGGCTCGTATGTTGTGTGGAATTGTGAGCGGA
TAACAATTTCACACAGGAAACAGCTATGACCATGATTACGCCAAGCGCGCAATTAACCCTCACTAAAGGG
AACAAAAGCTGGGTACCGGGCCCAATGCATTGGCGCCGCGGCCGCGAATTAAAAAACCTCCCACACCTCC
CCCTGAACCTGAAACATAAAATGAATGCAATTGTTGTTGTTAACTTGTTTATTGCAGCTTATAATGGTTA
CAAATAAAGCAATAGCATCACAAATTTCACAAATAAAGCATTTTTTTCACTGCATTCTAGTTGTGGTTTG
TCCAAACTCATCAATGTATCTTATCATGTCTGGATCTACGTAATACGACTCACTATAGTTCTAGAGGCTC
GAGGCAAGCTTTTACAGGGTCAGCCGCTCCAGGGGGGGCAGGCTCTCCCTAGCTGCGCCGTGGTATCTTT
GGAAGGCTTCATCGACCAGCTGAGCCACGTCCTCCACGGCTCCCCAGGATTGCTGATACCCTGCGCTACT
AAAGCCGTAGGCGTGGACAAGGGTCACTTCCTTCTCCATTGCAGCCCGTGCGGACCCTCTTCCCAGAGAG
AGAGGGCTCTTGGTCCGGTCCAGGGGCAAGACGATTCTTTCAGCCTCCACCCTAGGTCCTCCTCTCCTGG
CGGGTCTCAGGCCAACGTTATGTCTCAGCACTTCAATGCCCTCGATAGTTCCATCGGAGCTAATGGTAGG
GTCAAGTCTCAGGCAGTGCTTGAGAATCCTTTGGACTGTTTCGGGATTCACGCTCAGGTCCCAATCGCCG
ACTCCGTAGGTTCCGCCACAGATCACTTCTCCTCCTGGTCTAGGAATGATATAAGCGGGAGAAGCAGGGT
CGGAGCTATCCATTGTGCACCTCTTACAGGGAGATTTGACAAGCACGGTCTGTCCCCTAATGGGCTCGGC
AGCCTGGTCATCGATGCCGGCAATGGACTTAGCTCCCAGCCCGGTGGCGTTGACCACGAGGTCAGCTCCA
TCGAAGGCTTGCTCCAGGCTAGTCACTGTTCTCCTTTCGAAGGTAGCCCCAAGTTTCTGCAGCTCTCTGG
CAAGGTATCTGCAATACTTGGGAGCGTGGACGCTCAGGGTGTCGTATGTCACTCCAATGGCTCCAGGTGG
ACATTCAGAAGGTGGAAGTGGCCTATAGTTAGGGGTGATGTCCTTGTACCAATGTCCCAGGAGGCCATCC
TCATTCTGGGCAAACCTTCTGGTCCCTTTCAGCCACATAGCGTGGCCTGTGGGAACCAGCTCCACCCATT
TCTTGAAGGTGGACTCTTCCCACTTGGCTTGTCTGGGTCCGTCTGTCAGGGTCATAAATGGTGTCCAGTT
AGCTCCGGCCCAGGGGCTTGCGAAGGTCTGGGAGCTGACATCCTCAGGCAAGTCTCTGGCCAGGATATGC
ACGGAGTAGCCTTTTCTAGCGAGAATCAGGGCGCCAGAGAGCCCGATGACTCCGGAGCCCAGCACGACCA
CCCTCTTCTGGCTGTGACCACTGCTAGCATCGCAGATGAAGCTAACACCATGCAGTTGGCTTTGCATAAT
TGCGGCTTTCATGGCTGAAAGGGCCTTAGGGCGGACAAAGTTGCGGCGATAGGCCAGGACAACGCGGCGG
CTAGGCGGGGTGCCTTCAAACGGGATAATGCTAAACAGCATGTGGTCGTTTTCGGTAAGGGCAGTGGCAG
GCAAGACGCTGATTGCCAAGCCACTGGCAACCATGTGGCGGATGGTATTGATGCTTGAGCCTTGAAGGGT
GTTGGTGAGACCCTGAATGCGCTGTTTGGCGGCAAGCTCGCTGCAACTGGGGCCGTTGTACTCCAGCTTG
TGCCCCAGGATGTTGCCGTCCTCCTTGAAGCCGATGCCCTTCAGCTCGATGCGGTTCACCAGGGTGTCGC
CCTCGAACTTCACCTCGGCGCGGGTCTTGTAGTTGCCGTCGTCCTTGAAGAAGATGGTGCGCTCCTGGAC
GTAGCCTTCGGGCATGGCGGACTTGAAGAAGTCGTGCTGCTTCATGTGGTCGGGGTAGCGGGCGAAGCAC
TTCAGGCCGTAGCTGAGGGTGGTCACGAGGGTGGGCCAGGGCACGGGCAGCTTGCCGGTGGTGCAGATCA
GCTTCAGGGTCAGCTTGCCGTAGGTGGCATCGCCCTCGCCCTCGCCGGACACGCTGAACTTGTGGCCGTT
TACGTCGCCGTCCAGCTCGACCAGGATGGGCACCACCCCGGTGAACAGCTCCTCGCCCTTGCTGCCGGTG
CCACCGCTACCGCCATCCACGTTGTACAGCTCGTCCATGCCGAGAGTGATCCCGGCGGCGGTCACGAACT
CCAGCAGGACCATGTGATCGCGCTTCTCGTTGGGGTCTTTGCTCAGGACGGACTGGAAGCTCAGGTAGTG
GTTGTCGGGCAGCAGCACGGGGCCGTCGCCGATGGGGGTGTTCTGCTGGTAGTGGTCGGCGAGCTGCACG
CTGCCGTCCTCGACGTTGTGGCGGATCTTGAAGTTGGCCTTGATGCCGTTCTTCTGCTTGTCGGCCATGA
TATAGACGTTGTTGCTGTTGAAGCCGGCGGAGCTAAGCACCTGGTCACGCATACAGTTGCCCTCGGTCAG
AAGCAGAACTTGTTCTTCGCCCAACATGCGAGGGCTAACGGCATCCAACTCCTCGAAGCTATGGCCCTTC
GGAACGATAACGAAAAACGGCTCGTCATACAAAGGTTCAGTCACAATACCCGGCTCTTGAAACGGCTCTG
CCACAATGATGGCGTCAACGTCGCCGCGTTTCAGTGACTCGGTAAGGGTGTGGGTGTAATTCTCCTCCAA
CATCAAAGGCATCTTCGGGGCGGTGCGGCGCAGGCTGACGATCAACTTAGGCAGCAAGTACGGGGCGACG
GTAAAGATCAAGCCCAGCTTAAAAGCACCTTCCAATTCGTTTTGCTCCTCATTAGCCAGGTGACCGGTAT
CCCCCAACGAATGGATCTTGGCGCGCGGCACTGGGAGCCGCCGGGCCGAGCCTGTCAAGCCCCGCAGCAG
CAGCGGCGTCAGGACGGACAGATCCCCCAACGAATGGATCTTGGCGCGCGGCACTGGGAGCCGCCGGGCC
GAGCCTGTCAAGCCCCGCAGCAGCAGCGGCGTCAGGACGGACATGGTGGCGAATTCGAATCGATGGGATC
CTGCAAAAAGAACAAGTAGCTTGTATTCTATAGTGTCACCTAAATCAAGCTTGCTCCGACGTCCCCAGGC
AGAATGGCGGTTCCCTAAACGAGCATTGCTTATATAGACCTCCCATTAGGCACGCCTACCGCCCATTTAC
GTCAATGGAACGCCCATTTGCGTCATTGCCCCTCCCCATTGACGTCAATGGGGATGTACTTGGCAGCCAT
CGCGGGCCATTTACCGCCATTGACGTCAATGGGAGTACTGCCAATGTACCCTGGCGTACTTCCAATAGTA
ATGTACTTGCCAAGTTACTATTAATAGATATTGATGTACTGCCAAGTGGGCCATTTACCGTCATTGACGT
CAATAGGGGGCGTGAGAACGGATATGAATGGGCAATGAGCCATCCCATTGACGTCAATGGTGGGTGGTCC
TATTGACGTCAATGGGCATTGAGCCAGGCGGGCCATTTACCGTAATTGACGTCAATGGGGGAGGCGCCAT
ATACGTCAATAGGACCGCCCATATGACGTCAATAGGAAAGACCATATATAGAGACCATTGACGTCAATGG
GGGAGTGGCTATGGGCGGTATTAGGAAGCCCCATATATGGTATATGGGACCGCCCATTGGGAGGGGCTAT
CTACGTCAATAGGAAAACCCATATATGGAATACTATATGGCATAGGGCCAATACATAGTATTGAACCTGG
CCAATAGCCATATTGGCATAGGGCCATATTGGATATTGCCTATATATTGATCCTGGCATATAGCCAATAT
GGCCGCCATTATTGGCACCATGCCAATTCAATATGGCGGACTTGGCACAGGGCCAAGACCCCTCCTCAAA
CTTGGCACCGTGCCAAGTAGACCCCTCCCCAGTTGGCACAGTGCCAGGTCCGCCATATTGAATTGGCATG
GTGCCAAGTCCGCCATATTGAATTGGCTGGGGTCCAGATCCACCATATTGAATTGGCACGAGTCCATATA
CGCCATATTGAATTGGCACAGGTCCAGATCCACCATATTGAATTGGCATGAGTCCATATACGCCATATTG
AATTGGCGGTCGACTGGCGTAATAGCGAAGAGGCCCGCACCGATCGCCCTTCCCAACAGTTGCGCAGCCT
GAATGGCGAATGGG
[124 nt withheld, positions 4845-4968]
C
[91 nt withheld, positions 4970-5060]
A
[49 nt withheld, positions 5062-5110]
CCTTTGACGTTGGAGTCCACGTTCTTT
[37 nt withheld, positions 5138-5174]
ACCCTATCTCGGTCTATTCTTTTGATTTATAAGGGATTTTGCCGATTTCGGCCTATTGGTTAAAAAATGA
GCTGATTTAACAAAAATTTAACGCGAATTTTAACAAAATATTAACGCTTACAATTTAGGTGGCACTTTTC
GGGGAAATGTGCGCGGAACCCCTATTTGTTTATTTTTCTAAATACATTCAAATATGTATCCGCTCATGAG
ACAATAACCCTGATAAATGCTTCAATAATATTGAAAAAGGAAGAGTATGAGTATTCAACATTTCCGTGTC
GCCCTTATTCCCTTTTTTGCGGCATTTTGCCTTCCTGTTTTTGCTCACCCAGAAACGCTGGTGAAAGTAA
AAGATGCTGAAGATCAGTTGGGTGCACGAGTGGGTTACATCGAACTGGATCTCAACAGCGGTAAGATCCT
TGAGAGTTTTCGCCCCGAAGAACGTTTTCCAATGATGAGCACTTTTAAAGTTCTGCTATGTGGCGCGGTA
TTATCCCGTATTGACGCCGGGCAAGAGCAACTCGGTCGCCGCATACACTATTCTCAGAATGACTTGGTTG
AGTACTCACCAGTCACAGAAAAGCATCTTACGGATGGCATGACAGTAAGAGAATTATGCAGTGCTGCCAT
AACCATGAGTGATAACACTGCGGCCAACTTACTTCTGACAACGATCGGAGGACCGAAGGAGCTAACCGCT
TTTTTGCACAACATGGGGGATCATGTAACTCGCCTTGATCGTTGGGAACCGGAGCTGAATGAAGCCATAC
CAAACGACGAGCGTGACACCACGATGCCTGTAGCAATGGCAACAACGTTGCGCAAACTATTAACTGGCGA
ACTACTTACTCTAGCTTCCCGGCAACAATTAATAGACTGGATGGAGGCGGATAAAGTTGCAGGACCACTT
CTGCGCTCGGCCCTTCCGGCTGGCTGGTTTATTGCTGATAAATCTGGAGCCGGTGAGCGTGGGTCTCGCG
GTATCATTGCAGCACTGGGGCCAGATGGTAAGCCCTCCCGTATCGTAGTTATCTACACGACGGGGAGTCA
GGCAACTATGGATGAACGAAATAGACAGATCGCTGAGATAGGTGCCTCACTGATTAAGCATTGGTAACTG
TCAGACCAAGTTTACTCATATATACTTTAGATTGATTTAAAACTTCATTTTTAATTTAAAAGGATCTAGG
TGAAGATCCTTTTTGATAATCTCATGACCAAAATCCCTTAACGTGAGTTTTCGTTCCACTGAGCGTCAGA
CCCCGTAGAAAAGATCAAAGGATCTTCTTGAGATCCTTTTTTTCTGCGCGTAATCTGCTGCTTGCAAACA
AAAAAACCACCGCTACCAGCGGTGGTTTGTTTGCCGGATCAAGAGCTACCAACTCTTTTTCCGAAGGTAA
CTGGCTTCAGCAGAGCGCAGATACCAAATACTGTTCTTCTAGTGTAGCCGTAGTTAGGCCACCACTTCAA
GAACTCTGTAGCACCGCCTACATACCTCGCTCTGCTAATCCTGTTACCAGTGGCTGCTGCCAGTGGCGAT
AAGTCGTGTCTTACCGGGTTGGACTCAAGACGATAGTTACCGGATAAGGCGCAGCGGTCGGGCTGAACGG
GGGGTTCGTGCACACAGCCCAGCTTGGAGCGAACGACCTACACCGAACTGAGATACCTACAGCGTGAGCT
ATGAGAAA
